Addgene plasmid #141328: pLD-puro-Cc-TARDBP-G287A_VA
Purpose: Lentiviral vector for expression of C-terminally VA-tagged human TARDBP-G287A in mammalian cells
Depositing lab: Mohan Babu. Depositing organization: University of Regina. Publication: BraInMap Elucidates the Macromolecular Connectivity Landscape of Mammalian Brain. Pourhaghighi R, Ash PEA, Phanse S, Goebels F, Hu LZM, Chen S, Zhang Y, Wierbowski SD, Boudeau S, Moutaoufik MT, Malty RH, Malolepsza E, Tsafou K, Nathan A, Cromar G, Guo H, Abdullatif AA, Apicco DJ, Becker LA, Gitler AD, Pulst SM, Youssef A, Hekman R, Havugimana PC, White CA, Blum BC, Ratti A, Bryant CD, Parkinson J, Lage K, Babu M, Yu H, Bader GD, Wolozin B, Emili A. Cell Syst. 2020 Apr 22;10(4):333-350.e14. doi: 10.1016/j.cels.2020.03.003. PubMed 32325033.
Backbone
  Vector backbone: pLD-puro-Cc-VA (MAPLE vector)
  Backbone manufacturer: Addgene# 24588
  Backbone size w/o insert (bp): 9389
  Total vector size (bp): 8983
  Vector type: Mammalian Expression, Lentiviral
  Selectable markers: Puromycin
Growth in bacteria
  Bacterial resistance: Ampicillin, 100 μg/mL
  Growth temperature: 30°C
  Growth strain: NEB Stable
  Growth instructions: Grow for no longer than 16 hr
  Copy number: Low Copy
Gene/Insert
  Gene/Insert name: TARDBP-G287A
  Species: H. sapiens (human)
  Insert size (bp): 1608
  Mutation: G287A
  GenBank ID: 23435
  Entrez Gene: TARDBP (a.k.a. ALS10, TDP-43)
  Tag / fusion protein: VA tag (Beacon-2XStrep-6XHis-2XTEV-3XFLAG) (C terminal on backbone)
  Cloning method: Gateway Cloning
  Sequencing primers: 5′ CMV Forward; 3′ 5'-TCTTTCCCCTGCACTGTACC-3'
Terms and licenses: Academic/Nonprofit Terms; Industry Terms: Not Available to Industry
How to cite: pLD-puro-Cc-TARDBP-G287A_VA was a gift from Mohan Babu (Addgene plasmid # 141328 ; http://n2t.net/addgene:141328 ; RRID:Addgene_141328)
