[The description below was written by a language model from this plasmid's Addgene catalogue record and pLannotate feature annotations shown in this document.]
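Description:
pLD-puro-Cc-TARDBP-G287A_VA is a lentiviral mammalian expression plasmid built on the pLD-puro-Cc-VA (MAPLE) Gateway backbone. It carries human TARDBP (TDP-43, an RNA-binding protein involved in RNA processing and splicing and linked to ALS) with the recorded G287A mutation. The coding sequence sits between attB1 and attB2 sites, left by Gateway recombination, downstream of a CMV enhancer/promoter. It is fused at its C terminus to the backbone-encoded VA tag, described in the record as Beacon-2xStrep-6xHis-2xTEV-3xFLAG. The annotation picks up the Strep-tag II, His and 3xFLAG portions of this tag. Combining several affinity handles with protease cleavage sites suits sequential affinity purification and epitope detection of the tagged protein. A short U6 promoter fragment lies just upstream of the CMV element, and the record assigns it no function.

The viral framework is a self-inactivating HIV-1 design. An RSV promoter drives a truncated 5' LTR, followed by the Ψ packaging signal, a partial gag sequence and the RRE for Rev-dependent export of genomic RNA. A cPPT/CTS is also present, and the transfer cassette ends in a ΔU3 3' LTR, so packaging functions must be supplied in trans. After the tagged open reading frame, a human PGK promoter drives puromycin N-acetyltransferase, which allows selection of transduced cells. Outside the LTRs are an SV40 poly(A) signal and origin, an f1 origin, and residual lac and T7/T3 elements. In bacteria the plasmid is maintained through a ColE1/pUC-type origin and ampicillin resistance, although the catalogue lists it as low copy. The stated purpose is expression of C-terminally VA-tagged TARDBP-G287A in mammalian cells, and the associated publication concerns mapping of macromolecular assemblies in mammalian brain.
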