Features (pLannotate 1.2.2; 33 found; start..end, strand, type, name):
      1..184     +  promoter       U6 promoter (fragment): RNA polymerase III promoter for human U6 snRNA
    175..309     +  enhancer       CMV enhancer (fragment): human cytomegalovirus immediate early enhancer; contains an 18-bp deletion relative to the standard CMV enhancer
    310..513     +  promoter       CMV promoter: human cytomegalovirus (CMV) immediate early promoter
    565..589     +  protein_bind   attB1: mutant version of attB; recombination site for the Gateway® BP reaction BP Clonase™
    595..1836    +  CDS            TARDBP: TADBP_HUMAN - Also known as TDP43. Experimental evidence at protein level: Swiss-Prot protein existence level 1. RNA-binding protein that is involved in various steps of RNA biogenesis and processing (PubMed:23519609). Preferentially binds, via its two RNA recognition motifs RRM1 and RRM2, to GU-repeats on RNA molecules predominantly localized within long introns and in the 3'UTR of mRNAs (PubMed:23519609, PubMed:24240615, PubMed:24464995). In turn, regulates the splicing of many non-coding and protein-coding RNAs including proteins involved in neuronal survival, as well as mRNAs that encode p
   1841..1865    -  protein_bind   attB2: mutant version of attB; recombination site for the Gateway® BP reaction BP Clonase™
   2005..2024    +  CDS            Strep-Tag II (fragment): peptide that binds Strep-Tactin®, an engineered form of streptavidin
   2041..2059    +  CDS            7xHis (fragment): 6xHis affinity tag
   2134..2199    +  CDS            3xFLAG: three tandem FLAG® epitope tags, followed by an enterokinase cleavage site
   2247..2364    +  misc_feature   cPPT/CTS: central polypurine tract and central termination sequence of HIV-1
   2413..2923    +  promoter       hPGK promoter: human phosphoglycerate kinase 1 promoter
   2945..3544    +  CDS            PuroR: puromycin N-acetyltransferase; pac from Streptomyces alboniger; confers resistance to puromycin
   3587..3670    +  CDS            nef (fragment): NEF_HV1Z2 - Experimental evidence at protein level: Swiss-Prot protein existence level 1. Extracellular Nef protein targets CD4(+) T-lymphocytes for apoptosis by interacting with CXCR4 surface receptors. From Human immunodeficiency virus type 1 group M subtype D (isolate Z2/CDC-Z34) (HIV-1).
   3672..3905    +  LTR            3' LTR (ΔU3): self-inactivating 3' long terminal repeat (LTR) from HIV-1
   3977..4098    +  polyA_signal   SV40 poly(A) signal: SV40 polyadenylation signal
   4138..4273    +  rep_origin     SV40 ori: SV40 origin of replication
   4294..4312    -  promoter       T7 promoter: promoter for bacteriophage T7 RNA polymerase
   4320..4475    +  CDS            lacZα (fragment): LacZα fragment of β-galactosidase; lacZ fragment
   4480..4908    +  rep_origin     f1 ori (sequence partly withheld): f1 bacteriophage origin of replication; arrow indicates direction of (+) strand synthesis
   4961..5065    +  promoter       AmpR promoter: bla
   5066..5926    +  CDS            AmpR: β-lactamase; bla; confers resistance to ampicillin, carbenicillin, and related antibiotics
   6097..6685    +  rep_origin     ori: high-copy-number ColE1/pMB1/pBR322/pUC origin of replication
   6868..6960    +  CDS            lacI (fragment): lac repressor; lacI; The lac repressor binds to the lac operator to inhibit transcription in E. coli. This inhibition can be relieved by adding lactose or isopropyl-β-D-thiogalactopyranoside (IPTG).
   6973..6994    +  protein_bind   CAP binding site: CAP binding activates transcription in the presence of cAMP. E. coli catabolite activator protein
   7009..7039    +  promoter       lac promoter: promoter for the E. coli lac operon
   7047..7063    +  protein_bind   lac operator: The lac repressor binds to the lac operator to inhibit transcription in E. coli. This inhibition can be relieved by adding lactose or isopropyl-β-D-thiogalactopyranoside (IPTG). lac repressor encoded by lacI
   7108..7126    +  promoter       T3 promoter: promoter for bacteriophage T3 RNA polymerase
   7154..7380    +  promoter       RSV promoter: Rous sarcoma virus enhancer/promoter
   7381..7561    +  LTR            5' LTR (truncated): truncated 5' long terminal repeat (LTR) from HIV-1
   7608..7733    +  misc_feature   HIV-1 Ψ: packaging signal of human immunodeficiency virus type 1
   7717..8080    +  CDS            HIV-1 gag (fragment): gag protein from human immunodeficiency virus 1; gag
   8226..8459    +  misc_feature   RRE: The Rev response element (RRE) of HIV-1 allows for Rev-dependent mRNA export from the nucleus to the cytoplasm.
   8836..8936    +  CDS            Rev (fragment): human immunodeficiency virus 1 (HIV-1) Rev protein; rev; enhances nuclear export of unspliced and incompletely spliced viral mRNAs
>Addgene plasmid #141328 | pLD-puro-Cc-TARDBP-G287A_VA | addgene full sequence | sequence record 299722 | Addgene NGS Result
GAGGGCCTATTTCCCATGATTCCTTCATATTTGCATATACGATACAAGGCTGTTAGAGAGATAATTGGAA
TTAATTTGACTGTAAACACAAAGATATTAGTACAAAATACGTGACGTAGAAAGTAATAATTTCTTGGGTA
GTTTGCAGTTTTAAAATTATGTTTTAAAATGGACTATCATATGCCAAGTACGCCCCCTATTGACGTCAAT
GACGGTAAATGGCCCGCCTGGCATTATGCCCAGTACATGACCTTATGGGACTTTCCTACTTGGCAGTACA
TCTACGTATTAGTCATCGCTATTACCATGGTGATGCGGTTTTGGCAGTACATCAATGGGCGTGGATAGCG
GTTTGACTCACGGGGATTTCCAAGTCTCCACCCCATTGACGTCAATGGGAGTTTGTTTTGGCACCAAAAT
CAACGGGACTTTCCAAAATGTCGTAACAACTCCGCCCCATTGACGCAAATGGGCGGTAGGCGTGTACGGT
GGGAGGTCTATATAAGCAGAGCTCGTTTAGTGAACCGTCAGATCGCCTGGAGACGCCATCCACGCTGTAC
GCGTACAAGTTTGTACAAAAAAGCAGGCTCCACCATGTCTGAATATATTCGGGTAACCGAAGATGAGAAC
GATGAGCCCATTGAAATACCATCGGAAGACGATGGGACGGTGCTGCTCTCCACGGTTACAGCCCAGTTTC
CAGGGGCGTGTGGGCTTCGCTACAGGAATCCAGTGTCTCAGTGTATGAGAGGTGTCCGGCTGGTAGAAGG
AATTCTGCATGCCCCAGATGCTGGCTGGGGAAATCTGGTGTATGTTGTCAACTATCCAAAAGATAACAAA
AGAAAAATGGATGAGACAGATGCTTCATCAGCAGTGAAAGTGAAAAGAGCAGTCCAGAAAACATCCGATT
TAATAGTGTTGGGTCTCCCATGGAAAACAACCGAACAGGACCTGAAAGAGTATTTTAGTACCTTTGGAGA
AGTTCTTATGGTGCAGGTCAAGAAAGATCTTAAGACTGGTCATTCAAAGGGGTTTGGCTTTGTTCGTTTT
ACGGAATATGAAACACAAGTGAAAGTAATGTCACAGCGACATATGATAGATGGACGATGGTGTGACTGCA
AACTTCCTAATTCTAAGCAAAGCCAAGATGAGCCTTTGAGAAGCAGAAAAGTGTTTGTGGGGCGCTGTAC
AGAGGACATGACTGAGGATGAGCTGCGGGAGTTCTTCTCTCAGTACGGGGATGTGATGGATGTCTTCATC
CCCAAGCCATTCAGGGCCTTTGCCTTTGTTACATTTGCAGATGATCAGATTGCGCAGTCTCTTTGTGGAG
AGGACTTGATCATTAAAGGAATCAGCGTTCATATATCCAATGCCGAACCTAAGCACAATAGCAATAGACA
GTTAGAAAGAAGTGGAAGATTTGGTGGTAATCCAGGTGGCTTTGGGAATCAGGCTGGATTTGGTAATAGC
AGAGGGGGTGGAGCTGGTTTGGGAAACAATCAAGGTAGTAATATGGGTGGTGGGATGAACTTTGGTGCGT
TCAGCATTAATCCAGCCATGATGGCTGCCGCCCAGGCAGCACTACAGAGCAGTTGGGGTATGATGGGCAT
GTTAGCCAGCCAGCAGAACCAGTCAGGCCCATCGGGTAATAACCAAAACCAAGGCAACATGCAGAGGGAG
CCAAACCAGGCCTTCGGTTCTGGAAATAACTCTTATAGTGGCTCTAATTCTGGTGCAGCAATTGGTTGGG
GATCAGCATCCAATGCAGGGTCGGGCAGTGGTTTTAATGGAGGCTTTGGCTCAAGCATGGATTCTAAGTC
TTCTGGCTGGGGAATGTTGGACCCAGCTTTCTTGTACAAAGTGGTTGATTCTAGAGCGATCGCCAGAGAG
CTGTTCAACCTGCTGGGCGAGAACCAGCCCCCCGTGGTGATCAAGGCGATCGCCTGGAGCCACCCTCAGT
TCGAGAAGGGAGGAGGAAGCGGCGGAGGCAGCGGAGGAGGAAGCTGGAGCCACCCGCAGTTCGAGAAAGG
CGGAAGCGGCCATCACCATCACCATCACCCTGCAGGAGAAAATCTGTACTTCCAGGGGAGAGGAGGCAGC
GAGAACCTGTACTTTCAGGGGCCTGCAGGAAGAGACTACAAAGACCATGACGGTGATTATAAAGATCATG
ACATCGATTACAAGGATGACGATGACAAGTAGTTCGAATTCTCGACCTCGAGACAAATGGCAGTATTCAT
CCACAATTTTAAAAGAAAAGGGGGGATTGGGGGGTACAGTGCAGGGGAAAGAATAGTAGACATAATAGCA
ACAGACATACAAACTAAAGAATTACAAAAACAAATTACAAAAATTCAAAATTTTCGGGTTTATTACAGGG
ACAGCAGAGATCCACTTTGGCCGCGGCTCGAGGGGGTTGGGGTTGCGCCTTTTCCAAGGCAGCCCTGGGT
TTGCGCAGGGACGCGGCTGCTCTGGGCGTGGTTCCGGGAAACGCAGCGGCGCCGACCCTGGGTCTCGCAC
ATTCTTCACGTCCGTTCGCAGCGTCACCCGGATCTTCGCCGCTACCCTTGTGGGCCCCCCGGCGACGCTT
CCTGCTCCGCCCCTAAGTCGGGAAGGTTCCTTGCGGTTCGCGGCGTGCCGGACGTGACAAACGGAAGCCG
CACGTCTCACTAGTACCCTCGCAGACGGACAGCGCCAGGGAGCAATGGCAGCGCGCCGACCGCGATGGGC
TGTGGCCAATAGCGGCTGCTCAGCAGGGCGCGCCGAGAGCAGCGGCCGGGAAGGGGCGGTGCGGGAGGCG
GGGTGTGGGGCGGTAGTGTGGGCCCTGTTCCTGCCCGCGCGGTGTTCCGCATTCTGCAAGCCTCCGGAGC
GCACGTCGGCAGTCGGCTCCCTCGTTGACCGAATCACCGACCTCTCTCCCCAGGGGGATCCACCGGAGCT
TACCATGACCGAGTACAAGCCCACGGTGCGCCTCGCCACCCGCGACGACGTCCCCAGGGCCGTACGCACC
CTCGCCGCCGCGTTCGCCGACTACCCCGCCACGCGCCACACCGTCGATCCGGACCGCCACATCGAGCGGG
TCACCGAGCTGCAAGAACTCTTCCTCACGCGCGTCGGGCTCGACATCGGCAAGGTGTGGGTCGCGGACGA
CGGCGCCGCGGTGGCGGTCTGGACCACGCCGGAGAGCGTCGAAGCGGGGGCGGTGTTCGCCGAGATCGGC
CCGCGCATGGCCGAGTTGAGCGGTTCCCGGCTGGCCGCGCAGCAACAGATGGAAGGCCTCCTGGCGCCGC
ACCGGCCCAAGGAGCCCGCGTGGTTCCTGGCCACCGTCGGCGTCTCGCCCGACCACCAGGGCAAGGGTCT
GGGCAGCGCCGTCGTGCTCCCCGGAGTGGAGGCGGCCGAGCGCGCCGGGGTGCCCGCCTTCCTGGAGACC
TCCGCGCCCCGCAACCTCCCCTTCTACGAGCGGCTCGGCTTCACCGTCACCGCCGACGTCGAGGTGCCCG
AAGGACCGCGCACCTGGTGCATGACCCGCAAGCCCGGTGCCTGACGCCCGCCCCACGACCCGCAGCGCCC
GACCGAAAGGAGCGCACGACCCCATGCATCGGTACCTTTAAGACCAATGACTTACAAGGCAGCTGTAGAT
CTTAGCCACTTTTTAAAAGAAAAGGGGGGACTGGAAGGGCTAATTCACTCCCAACGAAGACAAGATCTGC
TTTTTGCTTGTACTGGGTCTCTCTGGTTAGACCAGATCTGAGCCTGGGAGCTCTCTGGCTAACTAGGGAA
CCCACTGCTTAAGCCTCAATAAAGCTTGCCTTGAGTGCTTCAAGTAGTGTGTGCCCGTCTGTTGTGTGAC
TCTGGTAACTAGAGATCCCTCAGACCCTTTTAGTCAGTGTGGAAAATCTCTAGCAGTAGTAGTTCATGTC
ATCTTATTATTCAGTATTTATAACTTGCAAAGAAATGAATATCAGAGAGTGAGAGGAACTTGTTTATTGC
AGCTTATAATGGTTACAAATAAAGCAATAGCATCACAAATTTCACAAATAAAGCATTTTTTTCACTGCAT
TCTAGTTGTGGTTTGTCCAAACTCATCAATGTATCTTATCATGTCTGGCTCTAGCTATCCCGCCCCTAAC
TCCGCCCATCCCGCCCCTAACTCCGCCCAGTTCCGCCCATTCTCCGCCCCATGGCTGACTAATTTTTTTT
ATTTATGCAGAGGCCGAGGCCGCCTCGGCCTCTGAGCTATTCCAGAAGTAGTGAGGAGGCTTTTTTGGAG
GCCTAGGGACGTACCCAATTCGCCCTATAGTGAGTCGTATTACGCGCGCTCACTGGCCGTCGTTTTACAA
CGTCGTGACTGGGAAAACCCTGGCGTTACCCAACTTAATCGCCTTGCAGCACATCCCCCTTTCGCCAGCT
GGCGTAATAGCGAAGAGGCCCGCACCGATCGCCCTTCCCAACAGTTGCGCAGCCTGAATGGCGAATGGG
[124 nt withheld, positions 4480-4603]
C
[91 nt withheld, positions 4605-4695]
A
[49 nt withheld, positions 4697-4745]
CCTTTGACGTTGGAGTCCACGTTCTTT
[37 nt withheld, positions 4773-4809]
ACCCTATCTCGGTCTATTCTTTTGATTTATAAGGGATTTTGCCGATTTCGGCCTATTGGTTAAAAAATGA
GCTGATTTAACAAAAATTTAACGCGAATTTTAACAAAATATTAACGCTTACAATTTAGGTGGCACTTTTC
GGGGAAATGTGCGCGGAACCCCTATTTGTTTATTTTTCTAAATACATTCAAATATGTATCCGCTCATGAG
ACAATAACCCTGATAAATGCTTCAATAATATTGAAAAAGGAAGAGTATGAGTATTCAACATTTCCGTGTC
GCCCTTATTCCCTTTTTTGCGGCATTTTGCCTTCCTGTTTTTGCTCACCCAGAAACGCTGGTGAAAGTAA
AAGATGCTGAAGATCAGTTGGGTGCACGAGTGGGTTACATCGAACTGGATCTCAACAGCGGTAAGATCCT
TGAGAGTTTTCGCCCCGAAGAACGTTTTCCAATGATGAGCACTTTTAAAGTTCTGCTATGTGGCGCGGTA
TTATCCCGTATTGACGCCGGGCAAGAGCAACTCGGTCGCCGCATACACTATTCTCAGAATGACTTGGTTG
AGTACTCACCAGTCACAGAAAAGCATCTTACGGATGGCATGACAGTAAGAGAATTATGCAGTGCTGCCAT
AACCATGAGTGATAACACTGCGGCCAACTTACTTCTGACAACGATCGGAGGACCGAAGGAGCTAACCGCT
TTTTTGCACAACATGGGGGATCATGTAACTCGCCTTGATCGTTGGGAACCGGAGCTGAATGAAGCCATAC
CAAACGACGAGCGTGACACCACGATGCCTGTAGCAATGGCAACAACGTTGCGCAAACTATTAACTGGCGA
ACTACTTACTCTAGCTTCCCGGCAACAATTAATAGACTGGATGGAGGCGGATAAAGTTGCAGGACCACTT
CTGCGCTCGGCCCTTCCGGCTGGCTGGTTTATTGCTGATAAATCTGGAGCCGGTGAGCGTGGGTCTCGCG
GTATCATTGCAGCACTGGGGCCAGATGGTAAGCCCTCCCGTATCGTAGTTATCTACACGACGGGGAGTCA
GGCAACTATGGATGAACGAAATAGACAGATCGCTGAGATAGGTGCCTCACTGATTAAGCATTGGTAACTG
TCAGACCAAGTTTACTCATATATACTTTAGATTGATTTAAAACTTCATTTTTAATTTAAAAGGATCTAGG
TGAAGATCCTTTTTGATAATCTCATGACCAAAATCCCTTAACGTGAGTTTTCGTTCCACTGAGCGTCAGA
CCCCGTAGAAAAGATCAAAGGATCTTCTTGAGATCCTTTTTTTCTGCGCGTAATCTGCTGCTTGCAAACA
AAAAAACCACCGCTACCAGCGGTGGTTTGTTTGCCGGATCAAGAGCTACCAACTCTTTTTCCGAAGGTAA
CTGGCTTCAGCAGAGCGCAGATACCAAATACTGTTCTTCTAGTGTAGCCGTAGTTAGGCCACCACTTCAA
GAACTCTGTAGCACCGCCTACATACCTCGCTCTGCTAATCCTGTTACCAGTGGCTGCTGCCAGTGGCGAT
AAGTCGTGTCTTACCGGGTTGGACTCAAGACGATAGTTACCGGATAAGGCGCAGCGGTCGGGCTGAACGG
GGGGTTCGTGCACACAGCCCAGCTTGGAGCGAACGACCTACACCGAACTGAGATACCTACAGCGTGAGCT
ATGAGAAAGCGCCACGCTTCCCGAAGGGAGAAAGGCGGACAGGTATCCGGTAAGCGGCAGGGTCGGAACA
GGAGAGCGCACGAGGGAGCTTCCAGGGGGAAACGCCTGGTATCTTTATAGTCCTGTCGGGTTTCGCCACC
TCTGACTTGAGCGTCGATTTTTGTGATGCTCGTCAGGGGGGCGGAGCCTATGGAAAAACGCCAGCAACGC
GGCCTTTTTACGGTTCCTGGCCTTTTGCTGGCCTTTTGCTCACATGTTCTTTCCTGCGTTATCCCCTGAT
TCTGTGGATAACCGTATTACCGCCTTTGAGTGAGCTGATACCGCTCGCCGCAGCCGAACGACCGAGCGCA
GCGAGTCAGTGAGCGAGGAAGCGGAAGAGCGCCCAATACGCAAACCGCCTCTCCCCGCGCGTTGGCCGAT
TCATTAATGCAGCTGGCACGACAGGTTTCCCGACTGGAAAGCGGGCAGTGAGCGCAACGCAATTAATGTG
AGTTAGCTCACTCATTAGGCACCCCAGGCTTTACACTTTATGCTTCCGGCTCGTATGTTGTGTGGAATTG
TGAGCGGATAACAATTTCACACAGGAAACAGCTATGACCATGATTACGCCAAGCGCGCAATTAACCCTCA
CTAAAGGGAACAAAAGCTGGAGCTGCAAGCTTAATGTAGTCTTATGCAATACTCTTGTAGTCTTGCAACA
TGGTAACGATGAGTTAGCAACATGCCTTACAAGGAGAGAAAAAGCACCGTGCATGCCGATTGGTGGAAGT
AAGGTGGTACGATCGTGCCTTATTAGGAAGGCAACAGACGGGTCTGACATGGATTGGACGAACCACTGAA
TTGCCGCATTGCAGAGATATTGTATTTAAGTGCCTAGCTCGATACATAAACGGGTCTCTCTGGTTAGACC
AGATCTGAGCCTGGGAGCTCTCTGGCTAACTAGGGAACCCACTGCTTAAGCCTCAATAAAGCTTGCCTTG
AGTGCTTCAAGTAGTGTGTGCCCGTCTGTTGTGTGACTCTGGTAACTAGAGATCCCTCAGACCCTTTTAG
TCAGTGTGGAAAATCTCTAGCAGTGGCGCCCGAACAGGGACTTGAAAGCGAAAGGGAAACCAGAGGAGCT
CTCTCGACGCAGGACTCGGCTTGCTGAAGCGCGCACGGCAAGAGGCGAGGGGCGGCGACTGGTGAGTACG
CCAAAAATTTTGACTAGCGGAGGCTAGAAGGAGAGAGATGGGTGCGAGAGCGTCAGTATTAAGCGGGGGA
GAATTAGATCGCGATGGGAAAAAATTCGGTTAAGGCCAGGGGGAAAGAAAAAATATAAATTAAAACATAT
AGTATGGGCAAGCAGGGAGCTAGAACGATTCGCAGTTAATCCTGGCCTGTTAGAAACATCAGAAGGCTGT
AGACAAATACTGGGACAGCTACAACCATCCCTTCAGACAGGATCAGAAGAACTTAGATCATTATATAATA
CAGTAGCAACCCTCTATTGTGTGCATCAAAGGATAGAGATAAAAGACACCAAGGAAGCTTTAGACAAGAT
AGAGGAAGAGCAAAACAAAAGTAAGACCACCGCACAGCAAGCGGCCGCTGATCTTCAGACCTGGAGGAGG
AGATATGAGGGACAATTGGAGAAGTGAATTATATAAATATAAAGTAGTAAAAATTGAACCATTAGGAGTA
GCACCCACCAAGGCAAAGAGAAGAGTGGTGCAGAGAGAAAAAAGAGCAGTGGGAATAGGAGCTTTGTTCC
TTGGGTTCTTGGGAGCAGCAGGAAGCACTATGGGCGCAGCGTCAATGACGCTGACGGTACAGGCCAGACA
ATTATTGTCTGGTATAGTGCAGCAGCAGAACAATTTGCTGAGGGCTATTGAGGCGCAACAGCATCTGTTG
CAACTCACAGTCTGGGGCATCAAGCAGCTCCAGGCAAGAATCCTGGCTGTGGAAAGATACCTAAAGGATC
AACAGCTCCTGGGGATTTGGGGTTGCTCTGGAAAACTCATTTGCACCACTGCTGTGCCTTGGAATGCTAG
TTGGAGTAATAAATCTCTGGAACAGATTTGGAATCACACGACCTGGATGGAGTGGGACAGAGAAATTAAC
AATTACACAAGCTTAATACACTCCTTAATTGAAGAATCGCAAAACCAGCAAGAAAAGAATGAACAAGAAT
TATTGGAATTAGATAAATGGGCAAGTTTGTGGAATTGGTTTAACATAACAAATTGGCTGTGGTATATAAA
ATTATTCATAATGATAGTAGGAGGCTTGGTAGGTTTAAGAATAGTTTTTGCTGTACTTTCTATAGTGAAT
AGAGTTAGGCAGGGATATTCACCATTATCGTTTCAGACCCACCTCCCAACCCCGAGGGGACCCGACAGGC
CCGAAGGAATAGAAGAAGAAGGTGGAGAGAGAGACAGAGACAGATCCATTCGATTAGTGAACGGATCTCG
ACGGTATCGATCACGAGACTAGCCTCGAGCGGCCGCCCCCTTCACC
